Addgene plasmid #59155: pLentiCMV Puro DEST p38KTRmCerulean3
Purpose: Lentiviral vector to express p38 KTR mCerulean3 under CMV promoter (With Puromycin Resistance)
Depositing lab: Markus Covert. Depositing organization: Stanford University. Publication: High-sensitivity measurements of multiple kinase activities in live single cells. Regot S, Hughey JJ, Bajar BT, Carrasco S, Covert MW. Cell. 2014 Jun 19;157(7):1724-34. doi: 10.1016/j.cell.2014.04.039. PubMed 24949979.
Backbone
  Vector backbone: pLenti CMV Puro DEST (w118-1)
  Backbone manufacturer: Eric Campeau Lab (Addgene Plasmid 17452)
  Vector type: Mammalian Expression, Lentiviral
  Selectable markers: Puromycin
Growth in bacteria
  Bacterial resistance: Ampicillin, 100 μg/mL
  Growth temperature: 30°C
  Growth strain: Stbl3
  Copy number: Unknown
Gene/Insert
  Gene/Insert name: p38 Kinase Translocation Reporter (alt names: p38; MAPK14 mitogen-activated protein kinase 14)
  Species: H. sapiens (human), M. musculus (mouse)
  Entrez Gene: MAPK14 (a.k.a. CSBP, CSBP1, CSBP2, CSPB1, EXIP, Mxi2, PRKM14, PRKM15, RK, SAPK2A, p38, p38ALPHA)
  Promoter: CMV
  Tag / fusion protein: mCerulean3
  Cloning method: Gateway Cloning
  Sequencing primers: 5′ CGTCGCCGTCCAGCTCGACCAG
Terms and licenses: Academic/Nonprofit Terms; Industry Terms: Not Available to Industry
How to cite: pLentiCMV Puro DEST p38KTRmCerulean3 was a gift from Markus Covert (Addgene plasmid # 59155 ; http://n2t.net/addgene:59155 ; RRID:Addgene_59155)
