[The description below was written by a language model from this plasmid's Addgene catalogue record and pLannotate feature annotations shown in this document.]
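Description:
pLentiCMV Puro DEST p38KTRmCerulean3 is an 8,906-bp third-generation-style, self-inactivating HIV-1 lentiviral expression plasmid built on the pLenti CMV Puro DEST (w118-1) Gateway destination backbone. In bacteria it is maintained through a high-copy ColE1/pUC-type origin and selected with ampicillin (AmpR/bla); an f1 origin and remnants of lac/lacZα, T3 and T7 cloning-vector sequence are also present. The viral genome is transcribed from an RSV promoter fused to a truncated 5' LTR. It carries the Ψ packaging signal with a gag fragment, the Rev response element and the cPPT/CTS, and it ends in a ΔU3 3' LTR followed by an SV40 poly(A) signal and SV40 origin. The U3 deletion silences LTR promoter activity after integration, so expression depends on the internal promoters.

The payload sits between attB1 and attB2 sites left by Gateway recombination and is driven by the CMV enhancer/promoter. It encodes the p38 kinase translocation reporter. The feature table shows this as a short MEF2C-derived fragment, presumably the p38 (MAPK14) substrate and docking portion, followed by a nuclear export signal element and fused to the cyan fluorescent protein mCerulean3. Kinase translocation reporters convert phosphorylation by the target kinase into a shift of the fluorescent protein between nucleus and cytoplasm, so p38 activity can be read out by live imaging of single cells. The catalogue's MAPK14 annotation therefore refers to the kinase being sensed, not to an encoded gene. A WPRE downstream of the insert enhances transcript expression, and a separate PGK promoter–PuroR cassette allows puromycin selection of transduced mammalian cells to generate stable reporter lines.
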