Features (pLannotate 1.2.2; 32 found; start..end, strand, type, name):
     27..131     +  promoter       AmpR promoter: bla
    132..992     +  CDS            AmpR: β-lactamase; bla; confers resistance to ampicillin, carbenicillin, and related antibiotics
   1163..1751    +  rep_origin     ori: high-copy-number ColE1/pMB1/pBR322/pUC origin of replication
   1934..2026    +  CDS            lacI (fragment): lac repressor; lacI; The lac repressor binds to the lac operator to inhibit transcription in E. coli. This inhibition can be relieved by adding lactose or isopropyl-β-D-thiogalactopyranoside (IPTG).
   2039..2060    +  protein_bind   CAP binding site: CAP binding activates transcription in the presence of cAMP. E. coli catabolite activator protein
   2075..2105    +  promoter       lac promoter: promoter for the E. coli lac operon
   2113..2129    +  protein_bind   lac operator: The lac repressor binds to the lac operator to inhibit transcription in E. coli. This inhibition can be relieved by adding lactose or isopropyl-β-D-thiogalactopyranoside (IPTG). lac repressor encoded by lacI
   2174..2192    +  promoter       T3 promoter: promoter for bacteriophage T3 RNA polymerase
   2220..2441    +  promoter       RSV promoter: Rous sarcoma virus enhancer/promoter
   2448..2628    +  LTR            5' LTR (truncated): truncated 5' long terminal repeat (LTR) from HIV-1
   2672..2797    +  misc_feature   HIV-1 Ψ: packaging signal of human immunodeficiency virus type 1
   2781..3144    +  CDS            HIV-1 gag (fragment): gag protein from human immunodeficiency virus 1; gag
   3239..3575    +  ncRNA          RRE: Accession: RF00036 - HIV Rev response element
   3900..4000    +  CDS            Rev (fragment): human immunodeficiency virus 1 (HIV-1) Rev protein; rev; enhances nuclear export of unspliced and incompletely spliced viral mRNAs
   4019..4136    +  misc_feature   cPPT/CTS: central polypurine tract and central termination sequence of HIV-1
   4159..4462    +  enhancer       CMV enhancer: human cytomegalovirus immediate early enhancer
   4463..4666    +  promoter       CMV promoter: human cytomegalovirus (CMV) immediate early promoter
   4771..4795    +  protein_bind   attB1: mutant version of attB; recombination site for the Gateway® BP reaction BP Clonase™
   4792..4950    +  CDS            MEF2C (fragment): MEF2C_HUMAN - Experimental evidence at protein level: Swiss-Prot protein existence level 1. Transcription activator which binds specifically to the MEF2 element present in the regulatory regions of many muscle-specific genes. Controls cardiac morphogenesis and myogenesis, and is also involved in vascular development. Enhances transcriptional activation mediated by SOX18. Plays an essential role in hippocampal-dependent learning and memory by suppressing the number of excitatory synapses and thus regulating basal and evoked synaptic transmission. Crucial for normal neuronal development, distrib
   4957..4973    +  CDS            NES (fragment): nuclear export signal from the HIV Rev protein (Fischer et al., 1995)
   4990..5706    +  CDS            mCerulean3: mCerulean3 is a basic (constitutively fluorescent) cyan fluorescent protein published in 2011, derived from Aequorea victoria. It is reported to be a somewhat slowly-maturing monomer with very low acid sensitivity.
   5733..5757    -  protein_bind   attB2: mutant version of attB; recombination site for the Gateway® BP reaction BP Clonase™
   5788..6376    +  misc_feature   WPRE: woodchuck hepatitis virus posttranscriptional regulatory element
   6390..6889    +  promoter       PGK promoter: mouse phosphoglycerate kinase 1 promoter
   6910..7509    +  CDS            PuroR: puromycin N-acetyltransferase; pac from Streptomyces alboniger; confers resistance to puromycin
   7577..7645    +  CDS            nef (fragment): NEF_HV1Z2 - Experimental evidence at protein level: Swiss-Prot protein existence level 1. Extracellular Nef protein targets CD4(+) T-lymphocytes for apoptosis by interacting with CXCR4 surface receptors. From Human immunodeficiency virus type 1 group M subtype D (isolate Z2/CDC-Z34) (HIV-1).
   7647..7880    +  LTR            3' LTR (ΔU3): self-inactivating 3' long terminal repeat (LTR) from HIV-1
   7952..8073    +  polyA_signal   SV40 poly(A) signal: SV40 polyadenylation signal
   8092..8227    +  rep_origin     SV40 ori: SV40 origin of replication
   8260..8278    -  promoter       T7 promoter: promoter for bacteriophage T7 RNA polymerase
   8286..8441    +  CDS            lacZα (fragment): LacZα fragment of β-galactosidase; lacZ fragment
   8449..8904    +  rep_origin     f1 ori (sequence partly withheld): f1 bacteriophage origin of replication; arrow indicates direction of (+) strand synthesis
>Addgene plasmid #59155 | pLentiCMV Puro DEST p38KTRmCerulean3 | depositor full sequence | sequence record 96777 | pLentiCMV Puro DEST p38KTRmCerulean3 sequence 8906 bps
CAGGTGGCACTTTTCGGGGAAATGTGCGCGGAACCCCTATTTGTTTATTTTTCTAAATACATTCAAATAT
GTATCCGCTCATGAGACAATAACCCTGATAAATGCTTCAATAATATTGAAAAAGGAAGAGTATGAGTATT
CAACATTTCCGTGTCGCCCTTATTCCCTTTTTTGCGGCATTTTGCCTTCCTGTTTTTGCTCACCCAGAAA
CGCTGGTGAAAGTAAAAGATGCTGAAGATCAGTTGGGTGCACGAGTGGGTTACATCGAACTGGATCTCAA
CAGCGGTAAGATCCTTGAGAGTTTTCGCCCCGAAGAACGTTTTCCAATGATGAGCACTTTTAAAGTTCTG
CTATGTGGCGCGGTATTATCCCGTATTGACGCCGGGCAAGAGCAACTCGGTCGCCGCATACACTATTCTC
AGAATGACTTGGTTGAGTACTCACCAGTCACAGAAAAGCATCTTACGGATGGCATGACAGTAAGAGAATT
ATGCAGTGCTGCCATAACCATGAGTGATAACACTGCGGCCAACTTACTTCTGACAACGATCGGAGGACCG
AAGGAGCTAACCGCTTTTTTGCACAACATGGGGGATCATGTAACTCGCCTTGATCGTTGGGAACCGGAGC
TGAATGAAGCCATACCAAACGACGAGCGTGACACCACGATGCCTGTAGCAATGGCAACAACGTTGCGCAA
ACTATTAACTGGCGAACTACTTACTCTAGCTTCCCGGCAACAATTAATAGACTGGATGGAGGCGGATAAA
GTTGCAGGACCACTTCTGCGCTCGGCCCTTCCGGCTGGCTGGTTTATTGCTGATAAATCTGGAGCCGGTG
AGCGTGGGTCTCGCGGTATCATTGCAGCACTGGGGCCAGATGGTAAGCCCTCCCGTATCGTAGTTATCTA
CACGACGGGGAGTCAGGCAACTATGGATGAACGAAATAGACAGATCGCTGAGATAGGTGCCTCACTGATT
AAGCATTGGTAACTGTCAGACCAAGTTTACTCATATATACTTTAGATTGATTTAAAACTTCATTTTTAAT
TTAAAAGGATCTAGGTGAAGATCCTTTTTGATAATCTCATGACCAAAATCCCTTAACGTGAGTTTTCGTT
CCACTGAGCGTCAGACCCCGTAGAAAAGATCAAAGGATCTTCTTGAGATCCTTTTTTTCTGCGCGTAATC
TGCTGCTTGCAAACAAAAAAACCACCGCTACCAGCGGTGGTTTGTTTGCCGGATCAAGAGCTACCAACTC
TTTTTCCGAAGGTAACTGGCTTCAGCAGAGCGCAGATACCAAATACTGTCCTTCTAGTGTAGCCGTAGTT
AGGCCACCACTTCAAGAACTCTGTAGCACCGCCTACATACCTCGCTCTGCTAATCCTGTTACCAGTGGCT
GCTGCCAGTGGCGATAAGTCGTGTCTTACCGGGTTGGACTCAAGACGATAGTTACCGGATAAGGCGCAGC
GGTCGGGCTGAACGGGGGGTTCGTGCACACAGCCCAGCTTGGAGCGAACGACCTACACCGAACTGAGATA
CCTACAGCGTGAGCTATGAGAAAGCGCCACGCTTCCCGAAGGGAGAAAGGCGGACAGGTATCCGGTAAGC
GGCAGGGTCGGAACAGGAGAGCGCACGAGGGAGCTTCCAGGGGGAAACGCCTGGTATCTTTATAGTCCTG
TCGGGTTTCGCCACCTCTGACTTGAGCGTCGATTTTTGTGATGCTCGTCAGGGGGGCGGAGCCTATGGAA
AAACGCCAGCAACGCGGCCTTTTTACGGTTCCTGGCCTTTTGCTGGCCTTTTGCTCACATGTTCTTTCCT
GCGTTATCCCCTGATTCTGTGGATAACCGTATTACCGCCTTTGAGTGAGCTGATACCGCTCGCCGCAGCC
GAACGACCGAGCGCAGCGAGTCAGTGAGCGAGGAAGCGGAAGAGCGCCCAATACGCAAACCGCCTCTCCC
CGCGCGTTGGCCGATTCATTAATGCAGCTGGCACGACAGGTTTCCCGACTGGAAAGCGGGCAGTGAGCGC
AACGCAATTAATGTGAGTTAGCTCACTCATTAGGCACCCCAGGCTTTACACTTTATGCTTCCGGCTCGTA
TGTTGTGTGGAATTGTGAGCGGATAACAATTTCACACAGGAAACAGCTATGACCATGATTACGCCAAGCG
CGCAATTAACCCTCACTAAAGGGAACAAAAGCTGGAGCTGCAAGCTTAATGTAGTCTTATGCAATACTCT
TGTAGTCTTGCAACATGGTAACGATGAGTTAGCAACATGCCTTACAAGGAGAGAAAAAGCACCGTGCATG
CCGATTGGTGGAAGTAAGGTGGTACGATCGTGCCTTATTAGGAAGGCAACAGACGGGTCTGACATGGATT
GGACGAACCACTGAATTGCCGCATTGCAGAGATATTGTATTTAAGTGCCTAGCTCGATACAATAAACGGG
TCTCTCTGGTTAGACCAGATCTGAGCCTGGGAGCTCTCTGGCTAACTAGGGAACCCACTGCTTAAGCCTC
AATAAAGCTTGCCTTGAGTGCTTCAAGTAGTGTGTGCCCGTCTGTTGTGTGACTCTGGTAACTAGAGATC
CCTCAGACCCTTTTAGTCAGTGTGGAAAATCTCTAGCAGTGGCGCCCGAACAGGGACCTGAAAGCGAAAG
GGAAACCAGAGCTCTCTCGACGCAGGACTCGGCTTGCTGAAGCGCGCACGGCAAGAGGCGAGGGGCGGCG
ACTGGTGAGTACGCCAAAAATTTTGACTAGCGGAGGCTAGAAGGAGAGAGATGGGTGCGAGAGCGTCAGT
ATTAAGCGGGGGAGAATTAGATCGCGATGGGAAAAAATTCGGTTAAGGCCAGGGGGAAAGAAAAAATATA
AATTAAAACATATAGTATGGGCAAGCAGGGAGCTAGAACGATTCGCAGTTAATCCTGGCCTGTTAGAAAC
ATCAGAAGGCTGTAGACAAATACTGGGACAGCTACAACCATCCCTTCAGACAGGATCAGAAGAACTTAGA
TCATTATATAATACAGTAGCAACCCTCTATTGTGTGCATCAAAGGATAGAGATAAAAGACACCAAGGAAG
CTTTAGACAAGATAGAGGAAGAGCAAAACAAAAGTAAGACCACCGCACAGCAAGCGGCCGCTGATCTTCA
GACCTGGAGGAGGAGATATGAGGGACAATTGGAGAAGTGAATTATATAAATATAAAGTAGTAAAAATTGA
ACCATTAGGAGTAGCACCCACCAAGGCAAAGAGAAGAGTGGTGCAGAGAGAAAAAAGAGCAGTGGGAATA
GGAGCTTTGTTCCTTGGGTTCTTGGGAGCAGCAGGAAGCACTATGGGCGCAGCCTCAATGACGCTGACGG
TACAGGCCAGACAATTATTGTCTGGTATAGTGCAGCAGCAGAACAATTTGCTGAGGGCTATTGAGGCGCA
ACAGCATCTGTTGCAACTCACAGTCTGGGGCATCAAGCAGCTCCAGGCAAGAATCCTGGCTGTGGAAAGA
TACCTAAAGGATCAACAGCTCCTGGGGATTTGGGGTTGCTCTGGAAAACTCATTTGCACCACTGCTGTGC
CTTGGAATGCTAGTTGGAGTAATAAATCTCTGGAACAGATTTGGAATCACACGACCTGGATGGAGTGGGA
CAGAGAAATTAACAATTACACAAGCTTAATACACTCCTTAATTGAAGAATCGCAAAACCAGCAAGAAAAG
AATGAACAAGAATTATTGGAATTAGATAAATGGGCAAGTTTGTGGAATTGGTTTAACATAACAAATTGGC
TGTGGTATATAAAATTATTCATAATGATAGTAGGAGGCTTGGTAGGTTTAAGAATAGTTTTTGCTGTACT
TTCTATAGTGAATAGAGTTAGGCAGGGATATTCACCATTATCGTTTCAGACCCACCTCCCAACCCCGAGG
GGACCCGACAGGCCCGAAGGAATAGAAGAAGAAGGTGGAGAGAGAGACAGAGACAGATCCATTCGATTAG
TGAACGGATCTCGACGGTATCGGTTAACTTTTAAAAGAAAAGGGGGGATTGGGGGGTACAGTGCAGGGGA
AAGAATAGTAGACATAATAGCAACAGACATACAAACTAAAGAATTACAAAAACAAATTACAAAAATTCAA
AATTTTATCGATAAGCTTGGGAGTTCCGCGTTACATAACTTACGGTAAATGGCCCGCCTGGCTGACCGCC
CAACGACCCCCGCCCATTGACGTCAATAATGACGTATGTTCCCATAGTAACGCCAATAGGGACTTTCCAT
TGACGTCAATGGGTGGAGTATTTACGGTAAACTGCCCACTTGGCAGTACATCAAGTGTATCATATGCCAA
GTACGCCCCCTATTGACGTCAATGACGGTAAATGGCCCGCCTGGCATTATGCCCAGTACATGACCTTATG
GGACTTTCCTACTTGGCAGTACATCTACGTATTAGTCATCGCTATTACCATGGTGATGCGGTTTTGGCAG
TACATCAATGGGCGTGGATAGCGGTTTGACTCACGGGGATTTCCAAGTCTCCACCCCATTGACGTCAATG
GGAGTTTGTTTTGGCACCAAAATCAACGGGACTTTCCAAAATGTCGTAACAACTCCGCCCCATTGACGCA
AATGGGCGGTAGGCGTGTACGGTGGGAGGTCTATATAAGCAGAGCTCGTTTAGTGAACCGTCAGATCGCC
TGGAGACGCCATCCACGCTGTTTTGACCTCCATAGAAGACACCGACTCTAGTCCAGTGTGGTGGAATTCT
GCAGATATCAACAAGTTTGTACAAAAAAGCAGGCTCCACCATGCGTAAGCCAGATCTCCGCGTTCTTATC
CCACCTGGCAGCAAGAACACGATGCCATCAGTGAATCAAAGGATAAATAACTCCAAGCGCTCGGCCGGTC
TCAACGAAGACGAGTCGCCATCTAAGAAGCTGGCGTCGCCGGAGGTGTCGTCAAGGCTGGAGCGCCTGAC
CCTCCAGTCCAGCACTAGTATGGTGAGCAAGGGCGAGGAGCTGTTCACCGGGGTGGTGCCCATCCTGGTC
GAGCTGGACGGCGACGTAAACGGCCACAAGTTCAGCGTGTCCGGCGAGGGCGAGGGCGATGCCACCTACG
GCAAGCTGACCCTGAAGTTCATCTGCACCACCGGCAAGCTGCCCGTGCCCTGGCCCACCCTCGTGACCAC
CCTGAGCTGGGGCGTGCAGTGCTTCGCCCGCTACCCCGACCACATGAAGCAGCACGACTTCTTCAAGTCC
GCCATGCCCGAAGGCTACGTCCAGGAGCGCACCATCTTCTTCAAGGACGACGGCAACTACAAGACCCGCG
CCGAGGTGAAGTTCGAGGGCGACACCCTGGTGAACCGCATCGAGCTGAAGGGCATCGACTTCAAGGAGGA
CGGCAACATCCTGGGGCACAAGCTGGAGTACAACGCCATCCACGGCAACGTCTATATCACCGCCGACAAG
CAGAAGAACGGCATCAAGGCCAACTTCGGCCTGAACTGCAACATCGAGGACGGCAGCGTGCAGCTCGCCG
ACCACTACCAGCAGAACACCCCCATCGGCGACGGCCCCGTGCTGCTGCCCGACAACCACTACCTGAGCAC
CCAGTCCAAGCTGAGCAAAGACCCCAACGAGAAGCGCGATCACATGGTCCTGCTGGAGTTCGTGACCGCC
GCCGGGATCACTCTCGGCATGGACGAGCTGTACAAGTAAGCGGCCGCACTCGAGATATCTAGACCCAGCT
TTCTTGTACAAAGTGGTTGATATCCAGCACAGTGGCGGCCGCTCGACAATCAACCTCTGGATTACAAAAT
TTGTGAAAGATTGACTGGTATTCTTAACTATGTTGCTCCTTTTACGCTATGTGGATACGCTGCTTTAATG
CCTTTGTATCATGCTATTGCTTCCCGTATGGCTTTCATTTTCTCCTCCTTGTATAAATCCTGGTTGCTGT
CTCTTTATGAGGAGTTGTGGCCCGTTGTCAGGCAACGTGGCGTGGTGTGCACTGTGTTTGCTGACGCAAC
CCCCACTGGTTGGGGCATTGCCACCACCTGTCAGCTCCTTTCCGGGACTTTCGCTTTCCCCCTCCCTATT
GCCACGGCGGAACTCATCGCCGCCTGCCTTGCCCGCTGCTGGACAGGGGCTCGGCTGTTGGGCACTGACA
ATTCCGTGGTGTTGTCGGGGAAGCTGACGTCCTTTCCATGGCTGCTCGCCTGTGTTGCCACCTGGATTCT
GCGCGGGACGTCCTTCTGCTACGTCCCTTCGGCCCTCAATCCAGCGGACCTTCCTTCCCGCGGCCTGCTG
CCGGCTCTGCGGCCTCTTCCGCGTCTTCGCCTTCGCCCTCAGACGAGTCGGATCTCCCTTTGGGCCGCCT
CCCCGCCTGGAATTCTACCGGGTAGGGGAGGCGCTTTTCCCAAGGCAGTCTGGAGCATGCGCTTTAGCAG
CCCCGCTGGGCACTTGGCGCTACACAAGTGGCCTCTGGCCTCGCACACATTCCACATCCACCGGTAGGCG
CCAACCGGCTCCGTTCTTTGGTGGCCCCTTCGCGCCACCTTCTACTCCTCCCCTAGTCAGGAAGTTCCCC
CCCGCCCCGCAGCTCGCGTCGTGCAGGACGTGACAAATGGAAGTAGCACGTCTCACTAGTCTCGTGCAGA
TGGACAGCACCGCTGAGCAATGGAAGCGGGTAGGCCTTTGGGGCAGCGGCCAATAGCAGCTTTGCTCCTT
CGCTTTCTGGGCTCAGAGGCTGGGAAGGGGTGGGTCCGGGGGCGGGCTCAGGGGCGGGCTCAGGGGCGGG
GCGGGCGCCCGAAGGTCCTCCGGAGGCCCGGCATTCTGCACGCTTCAAAAGCGCACGTCTGCCGCGCTGT
TCTCCTCTTCCTCATCTCCGGGCCTTTCGACCTGCAGCCCAAGCTTACCATGACCGAGTACAAGCCCACG
GTGCGCCTCGCCACCCGCGACGACGTCCCCAGGGCCGTACGCACCCTCGCCGCCGCGTTCGCCGACTACC
CCGCCACGCGCCACACCGTCGATCCGGACCGCCACATCGAGCGGGTCACCGAGCTGCAAGAACTCTTCCT
CACGCGCGTCGGGCTCGACATCGGCAAGGTGTGGGTCGCGGACGACGGCGCCGCGGTGGCGGTCTGGACC
ACGCCGGAGAGCGTCGAAGCGGGGGCGGTGTTCGCCGAGATCGGCCCGCGCATGGCCGAGTTGAGCGGTT
CCCGGCTGGCCGCGCAGCAACAGATGGAAGGCCTCCTGGCGCCGCACCGGCCCAAGGAGCCCGCGTGGTT
CCTGGCCACCGTCGGCGTCTCGCCCGACCACCAGGGCAAGGGTCTGGGCAGCGCCGTCGTGCTCCCCGGA
GTGGAGGCGGCCGAGCGCGCCGGGGTGCCCGCCTTCCTGGAGACCTCCGCGCCCCGCAACCTCCCCTTCT
ACGAGCGGCTCGGCTTCACCGTCACCGCCGACGTCGAGGTGCCCGAAGGACCGCGCACCTGGTGCATGAC
CCGCAAGCCCGGTGCCTGACGCCCGCCCCACGACCCGCAGCGCCCGACCGAAAGGAGCGCACGACCCCAT
GCATCTCGAGGGCCCGGTACCTTTAAGACCAATGACTTACAAGGCAGCTGTAGATCTTAGCCACTTTTTA
AAAGAAAAGGGGGGACTGGAAGGGCTAGCTCACTCCCAACGAAGACAAGATCTGCTTTTTGCTTGTACTG
GGTCTCTCTGGTTAGACCAGATCTGAGCCTGGGAGCTCTCTGGCTGCCTAGGGAACCCACTGCTTAAGCC
TCAATAAAGCTTGCCTTGAGTGCTTCAAGTAGTGTGTGCCCGTCTGTTGTGTGACTCTGGTAACTAGAGA
TCCCTCAGACCCTTTTAGTCAGTGTGGAAAATCTCTAGCAGTAGTAGTTCATGTCATCTTATTATTCAGT
ATTTATAACTTGCAAAGAAATGAATATCAGAGAGTGAGAGGAACTTGTTTATTGCAGCTTATAATGGTTA
CAAATAAAGCAATAGCATCACAAATTTCACAAATAAAGCATTTTTTTCACTGCATTCTAGTTGTGGTTTG
TCCAAACTCATCAATGTATCTTATCATGTCTGGCTCTAGCTATCCCGCCCCTAACTCCGCCCAGTTCCGC
CCATTCTCCGCCCCATGGCTGACTAATTTTTTTTATTTATGCAGAGGCCGAGGCCGCCTCGGCCTCTGAG
CTATTCCAGAAGTAGTGAGGAGGCTTTTTTGGAGGCCTAGGCTTTTGCGTCGAGACGTACCCAATTCGCC
CTATAGTGAGTCGTATTACGCGCGCTCACTGGCCGTCGTTTTACAACGTCGTGACTGGGAAAACCCTGGC
GTTACCCAACTTAATCGCCTTGCAGCACATCCCCCTTTCGCCAGCTGGCGTAATAGCGAAGAGGCCCGCA
CCGATCGCCCTTCCCAACAGTTGCGCAGCCTGAATGGCGAATGGCGCG
[124 nt withheld, positions 8449-8572]
C
[91 nt withheld, positions 8574-8664]
A
[49 nt withheld, positions 8666-8714]
CCTTTGACGTTGGAGTCCACGTTCTTT
[37 nt withheld, positions 8742-8778]
ACCCTATCTCGGTCTATTCTTTTGATTTATAAGGGATTTTGCCGATTTCGGCCTATTGGTTAAAAAATGA
GCTGATTTAACAAAAATTTAACGCGAATTTTAACAAAATATTAACGTTTACAATTTCC
