>Addgene plasmid #59155 | pLentiCMV Puro DEST p38KTRmCerulean3 | addgene partial sequence | sequence record 95692 | Futet-R 5'-CAAAGGCATTAAAGCAGCGT-3'
GTAAAAGGAGCAACATAGTTAAGAATACCAGTCAATCTTTCACAAATTTTGTAATCCAGAGGTTGATTGT
CGAGCGGCCGCCACTGTGCTGGATATCAACCACTTTGTACAAGAAAGCTGGGTCTAGATATCTCGAGTGC
GGCCGCTTACTTGTACAGCTCGTCCATGCCGAGAGTGATCCCGGCGGCGGTCACGAACTCCAGCAGGACC
ATGTGATCGCGCTTCTCGTTGGGGTCTTTGCTCAGCTTGGACTGGGTGCTCAGGTAGTGGTTGTCGGGCA
GCAGCACGGGGCCGTCGCCGATGGGGGTGTTCTGCTGGTAGTGGTCGGCGAGCTGCACGCTGCCGTCCTC
GATGTTGCAGTTCAGGCCGAAGTTGGCCTTGATGCCGTTCTTCTGCTTGTCGGCGGTGATATAGACGTTG
CCGTGGATGGCGTTGTACTCCAGCTTGTGCCCCAGGATGTTGCCGTCCTCCTTGAAGTCGATGCCCTTCA
GCTC
