>Addgene plasmid #59155 | pLentiCMV Puro DEST p38KTRmCerulean3 | addgene partial sequence | sequence record 96678 | GFP2(b) 5'-CTTGATGCCGTTCTTCTGCTTGT-3'
GTTGCCGTGGATGGCGTTGTACTCCAGCTTGTGCCCCAGGATGTTGCCGTCCTCCTTGAAGTCGATGCCC
TTCAGCTCGATGCGGTTCACCAGGGTGTCGCCCTCGAACTTCACCTCGGCGCGGGTCTTGTAGTTGCCGT
CGTCCTTGAAGAAGATGGTGCGCTCCTGGACGTAGCCTTCGGGCATGGCGGACTTGAAGAAGTCGTGCTG
CTTCATGTGGTCGGGGTAGCGGGCGAAGCACTGCACGCCCCAGCTCAGGGTGGTCACGAGGGTGGGCCAG
GGCACGGGCAGCTTGCCGGTGGTGCAGATGAACTTCAGGGTCAGCTTGCCGTAGGTGGCATCGCCCTCGC
CCTCGCCGGACACGCTGAACTTGTGGCCGTTTACGTCGCCGTCCAGCTCGACCAGGATGGGCACCACCCC
GGTGAACAGCTCCTCGCCCTTGCTCACCATACTAGTGCTGGACTGGAGGGTCAGGCGCTCCAGCCTTGAC
GACACCTCCGGCGACGCCAGCTTCTTAGATGGCGACTCGTCTTCGTTGAGACCGGCCGAGCGCTTGGAGT
TATTTATCCTTTGATTCACTGATGGCATCGTGTTCTTGCTGCCAGGTGGGATAAGAACGCGGAGATCTGG
CTTACGCATGGTGGAGCCTGCTTTTTTGTACAAACTTGTTGATATCTGCAGAATTCCACCACACTGGACT
AGAGTCGGTGTCTTCTATGGAGGTCAAAACAGCGTGGATGGCGTCTCCAGGCGATCTGACGGTTCACTAA
ACGAGCTCTGCTTATATAGACCTCCCACCGTACA
