>Addgene plasmid #59155 | pLentiCMV Puro DEST p38KTRmCerulean3 | addgene partial sequence | sequence record 96680 | cPPT-F 5'-gggaaagaatagtagacataatag-3'
AACTAAAGAATTACAAAAACAAATTACAAAAATTCAAAATTTTATCGATAAGCTTGGGAGTTCCGCGTTA
CATAACTTACGGTAAATGGCCCGCCTGGCTGACCGCCCAACGACCCCCGCCCATTGACGTCAATAATGAC
GTATGTTCCCATAGTAACGCCAATAGGGACTTTCCATTGACGTCAATGGGTGGAGTATTTACGGTAAACT
GCCCACTTGGCAGTACATCAAGTGTATCATATGCCAAGTACGCCCCCTATTGACGTCAATGACGGTAAAT
GGCCCGCCTGGCATTATGCCCAGTACATGACCTTATGGGACTTTCCTACTTGGCAGTACATCTACGTATT
AGTCATCGCTATTACCATGGTGATGCGGTTTTGGCAGTACATCAATGGGCGTGGATAGCGGTTTGACTCA
CGGGGATTTCCAAGTCTCCACCCCATTGACGTCAATGGGAGTTTGTTTTGGCACCAAAATCAACGGGACT
TTCCAAAATGTCGTAACAACTCCGCCCCATTGACGCAAATGGGCGGTAGGCGTGTACGGTGGGAGGTCTA
TATAAGCAGAGCTCGTTTAGTGAACCGTCAGATCGCCTGGAGACGCCATCC
