>Addgene plasmid #59155 | pLentiCMV Puro DEST p38KTRmCerulean3 | addgene partial sequence | sequence record 96683 | mPGK-F 5'-cattctgcacgcttcaaaag-3'
CTCTTCCTCATCTCCGGGCCTTTCGACCTGCAGCCCAAGCTTACCATGACCGAGTACAAGCCCACGGTGC
GCCTCGCCACCCGCGACGACGTCCCCAGGGCCGTACGCACCCTCGCCGCCGCGTTCGCCGACTACCCCGC
CACGCGCCACACCGTCGATCCGGACCGCCACATCGAGCGGGTCACCGAGCTGCAAGAACTCTTCCTCACG
CGCGTCGGGCTCGACATCGGCAAGGTGTGGGTCGCGGACGACGGCGCCGCGGTGGCGGTCTGGACCACGC
CGGAGAGCGTCGAAGCGGGGGCGGTGTTCGCCGAGATCGGCCCGCGCATGGCCGAGTTGAGCGGTTCCCG
GCTGGCCGCGCAGCAACAGATGGAAGGCCTCCTGGCGCCGCACCGGCCCAAGGAGCCCGCGTGGTTCCTG
GCCACCGTCGGCGTCTCGCCCGACCACCAGGGCAAGGGTCTGGGCAGCGCCGTCGTGCTCCCCGGAGTGG
AGGCGGCCGAGCGCGCCGGGGTGCCCGCCTTCCTGGAGACCTCCGCGCCCCGCAACCTCCCCTTCTACGA
GCGGCTCGGCTTCACCGTCACCG
